>Addgene plasmid #135728 | pFETCh_CIC_iso1 | addgene full sequence | sequence record 271679 | Addgene NGS Result
CGAGCTCGAATTAGCTTGCATGCCTGCAGGTCAATTCCCTGGCATTATGCCCAGTACATGACCTTATGGG
ACTTTCCTACTTGGCAGTACATCTACGTATTAGTCATCGCTATTACCATGGTGATGCGGTTTTGGCAGTA
CATCAATGGGCGTGGATAGCGGTTTGACTCACGGGGATTTCAAGTCTCCACCCCATTGACGTCAATGGGA
GTTTGTTTTGGCACCAAAATCAACGGGACTTTCCAAAATGTCGTAACAACTCCGCCCCATTGACGCAAAT
GGGCGGTAGGCGTGTACGGTGGGAGGTCTATATAAGCAGAGCTCGTTTAGTGAACCGTCAGATCGCCTGG
AGACGCCATCCACGCTGTTTTGACCTCCATAGGAGACACCGGGACCGATCCAGCCTGGGGATCCCGACCA
TGGCTTCGTACCCCTGCCATCAACACGCGTCTGCGTTCGACCAGGCTGCGCGTTCTCGCGGCCATAGCAA
CCGACGTACGGCGTTGCGCCCTCGCCGGCAGCAAGAAGCCACGGAAGTCCGCCTGGAGCAGAAAATGCCC
ACGCTACTGCGGGTTTATATAGACGGTCCTCACGGGATGGGGAAAACCACCACCACGCAACTGCTGGTGG
CCCTGGGTTCGCGCGACGATATCGTCTACGTACCCGAGCCGATGACTTACTGGCAGGTGCTGGGGGCTTC
CGAGACAATCGCGAACATCTACACCACACAACACCGCCTCGACCAGGGTGAGATATCGGCCGGGGACGCG
GCGGTGGTAATGACAAGCGCCCAGATAACAATGGGCATGCCTTATGCCGTGACCGACGCCGTTCTGGCTC
CTCATATCGGGGGGGAGGCTGGGAGCTCACATGCCCCGCCCCCGGCCCTCACCCTCATCTTCGACCGCCA
TCCCATCGCCGCCCTCCTGTGCTACCCGGCCGCGCGATACCTTATGGGCAGCATGACCCCCCAGGCCGTG
CTGGCGTTCGTGGCCCTCATCCCGCCGACCTTGCCCGGCACAAACATCGTGTTGGGGGCCCTTCCGGAGG
ACAGACACATCGACCGCCTGGCCAAACGCCAGCGCCCCGGCGAGCGGCTTGACCTGGCTATGCTGGCCGC
GATTCGCCGCGTTTACGGGCTGCTTGCCAATACGGTGCGGTATCTGCAGGGCGGCGGGTCGTGGCGGGAG
GATTGGGGACAGCTTTCGGGGACGGCCGTGCCGCCCCAGGGTGCCGAGCCCCAGAGCAACGCGGGCCCAC
GACCCCATATCGGGGACACGTTATTTACCCTGTTTCGGGCCCCCGAGTTGCTGGCCCCCAACGGCGACCT
GTACAACGTGTTTGCCTGGGCCTTGGACGTCTTGGCCAAACGCCTCCGTCCCATGCACGTCTTTATCCTG
GATTACGACCAATCGCCCGCCGGCTGCCGGGACGCCCTGCTGCAACTTACCTCCGGGATGGTCCAGACCC
ACGTCACCACCCCCGGCTCCATACCGACGATCTGCGACCTGGCGCGCACGTTTGCCCGGGAGATGGGGGA
GGCTAACTGAGGATCCCACGTCACTATTGTATACTCTATATTATACTCTATGTTATACTCTGTAATCCTA
CTCAATAAACGTGTCACGCCTGTGAAACCGTACTAAGTCTCCCGTGTATTCTTATCACCATCAGGTGACA
TCCTCGCCCAGGCTGTCAATCATGCCGGTATCGATTCCAGTAGCACCGGCCCCACGCTGACAACCCACTC
TTGCAGCGTTAGCAGCGCCCCTCTTAACAAGCCGACCCCCACCAGCGTCGCGGTTACTAACACTCCTCTC
CCCGACCTGCAGCCCAGCTTATGCAGACATCTTTCCCTCCAAGGTTTGTCTGCAGTTGAAGATCCGTGAG
GTGCGCCAGAAGATCATGCAGGCTGCCACTCCCACGGAGCAGCCCCCTGGAGCTGAGGCTCCTCTCCCTG
TACCGCCCCCCACTGGCACCGCTGCTGCCCCTGCCCCCACTCCCAGCCCCGCAGGGGGCCCTGACCCCAC
CTCACCCAGCTCGGACTCTGGCACGGCCCAGGCTGCCCCGCCACTGCCTCCACCCCCAGAGTCGGGGCCT
GGACAGCCTGGCTGGGAGGGGGCTCCCCAGCCCTCCCCCCCACCCCCAGGTCCCTCCACAGCTGCCACAG
GCAGGGGGAGCGGAGGAGGTTCCGGTGGAGGTGGTTCTGGAGATTACAAGGATGACGACGATAAGGGCGA
TTACAAGGATGACGACGATAAGGGAGATTACAAGGATGACGACGATAAGGTTTCAGGAAGCGGAGCTACT
AACTTCAGCCTGCTGAAGCAGGCTGGAGACGTGGAGGAGAACCCTGGACCTGGATCGTTTCGCATGATTG
AACAAGATGGATTGCACGCAGGTTCTCCGGCCGCTTGGGTGGAGAGGCTATTCGGCTATGACTGGGCACA
ACAGACAATCGGCTGCTCTGATGCCGCCGTGTTCCGGCTGTCAGCGCAGGGGCGCCCGGTTCTTTTTGTC
AAGACCGACCTGTCCGGTGCCCTGAATGAACTGCAGGACGAGGCAGCGCGGCTATCGTGGCTGGCCACGA
CGGGCGTTCCTTGCGCAGCTGTGCTCGACGTTGTCACTGAAGCGGGAAGGGACTGGCTGCTATTGGGCGA
AGTGCCGGGGCAGGATCTCCTGTCATCTCACCTTGCTCCTGCCGAGAAAGTATCCATCATGGCTGATGCA
ATGCGGCGGCTGCATACGCTTGATCCGGCTACCTGCCCATTCGACCACCAAGCGAAACATCGCATCGAGC
GAGCACGTACTCGGATGGAAGCCGGTCTTGTCGATCAGGATGATCTGGACGAAGAGCATCAGGGGCTCGC
GCCAGCCGAACTGTTCGCCAGGCTCAAGGCGCGCATGCCCGACGGCGAGGATCTCGTCGTGACCCATGGC
GATGCCTGCTTGCCGAATATCATGGTGGAAAATGGCCGCTTTTCTGGATTCATCGACTGTGGCCGGCTGG
GTGTGGCCGACCGCTATCAGGACATAGCGTTGGCTACCCGTGATATTGCTGAAGAGCTTGGCGGCGAATG
GGCTGACCGCTTCCTCGTGCTTTACGGTATCGCCGCTCCCGATTCGCAGCGCATCGCCTTCTATCGCCTT
CTTGACGAGTTCTTCTGATTCGAACATCGCCAGGACTTATAGTACCCCCTCAGGACATGGACAGTATGTG
GGGGCAGGAAGGTTATCTCCTCCCGGGTAAAGCCATTTCGTCCTCTCCAGTTTGGGGCGGAATGAGGCCT
GCTCCTCTTGTAAATACCCCCTTCCCTCGAAGCTCCCTCCCGGTGCTGGGGGGCAGCTGAGGGGCTGCAG
GGGCAGTCTCCCTCCTCCAAGCCCCTGTACATAACCTGGAGCGTGTGACCTTCAGAGCTTTTCACTTTAT
GCAAAATGGCTCCTGTGAGGGCTGCAAGCTGGAGGGTGGTGCAGGCCTTGGGCCACAGGGAGGCGCCTGT
GGAATAGGGGGAGTTCATGCACCCCTTTTTTCCCCAGAGGGGCTGGACTCAGGTTAGTTTGGGGGTGGGG
GCTCCTGCACTTTGCCACAGGCACGGGGAGGGTTTTCTCCTCACCCCCTCTGCCCTCCCAACTTGGGTTG
TACTTTCTAAGAAGGTGATTCCCCCTGCCCTTGCCCCCTTCCCCAGAACAAAACATGTTGATCATGTGCA
ATATTTCTTACTGTGCCGAGAAGCCGCAATGAGCGAGATTAAAGCTGTTTAACACACCTGTGTGGCTGTA
GGCTCTTAACAGGGAGGGCTGTTGGTTGTACCAGTCCTGTCCTGAGTTGTCATGGAGCGGTAGGCTTTCC
ATGAGGTGGGGGCAACAATTCCAGTACCACTGCCCCCTTGGAAAGTCCTCTCCACTGACTGTAGCCTCCA
ATTCACTGGCCGTCGTTCACTGGCCGTCGTTTTACAACGTCGTGACTGGGAAAACCCTGGCGTTACCCAA
CTTAATCGCCTTGCAGCACATCCCCCTTTCGCCAGCTGGCGTAATAGCGAAGAGGCCCGCACCGATCGCC
CTTCCCAACAGTTGCGCAGCCTGAATGGCGAATGCGATTTATTCAACAAAGCCGCCGTCCCGTCAAGTCA
GCGTAATGCTCTGCCAGTGTTACAACCAATTAACCAATTCTGATTAGAAAAACTCATCGAGCATCAAATG
AAACTGCAATATATTCATATCAGGATTATCAATACCATATTTTTGAAAAAGCCGTTTCTGTAATGAAGGA
GAAAACTCACCGAGGCAGTTCCATAGGATGGCAAGATCCTGGTATCGGTCTGCGATTCCGACTCGTCCAA
CATCAATACAACCTATTAATTTCCCCTCGTCAAAAATAAGGTTATCAAGTGAGAAATCACCATGAGTGAC
GACTGAATCCGGTGAGAATGGCAAAAGCTTATGCATTTCTTTCCAGACTTGTTCAACAGGCCAGCCATTA
CGCTCGTCATCAAAATCACTCGCATCAACCAAACCGTTATTCATTCGTGATTGCGCCTGAGCGAGACGAA
ATACGCGATCGCTGTTAAAAGGACAATTACAAACAGGAATCGAATGCAACCGGCGCAGGAACACTGCCAG
CGCATCAACAATATTTTCACCTGAATCAGGATATTCTTCTAATACCTGGAATGCTGTTTTCCCGGGGATC
GCAGTGGTGAGTAACCATGCATCATCAGGAGTACGGATAAAATGCTTGATGGTCGGAAGAGGCATAAATT
CCGTCAGCCAGTTTAGTCTGACCATCTCATCTGTAACATCATTGGCAACGCTACCTTTGCCATGTTTCAG
AAACAACTCTGGCGCATCGGGCTTCCCATACAATCGATAGATTGTCGCACCTGATTGCCCGACATTATCG
CGAGCCCATTTATACCCATATAAATCAGCATCCATGTTGGAATTTAATCGCGGCTTCGAGCAAGACGTTT
CCCGTTGAATATGGCTCATAACACCCCTTGTATTACTGTTTATGTAAGCAGACAGTTTTATTGTTCATGA
TGATATATTTTTATCTTGTGCAATGTAACATCAGAGATTTTGAGACACAACGCTGATGAATCCCCTAATG
ATTTTGGTAAAAATCATTAAGTTAAGGTGGATACACATCTTGTCATATGATCAAATGGTTTCGCGAAAAA
TCAATAATCAGACAACAAGATGTGCGAACTCGATATTTTACACGACTCTCTTTACCAATTCTGCCCCGAA
TTACACTTAAAACGACTCAACAGCTTAACGTTGGCTTGCCACGCATTACTTGACTGTAAAACTCTCACTC
TTACCGAACTTGGCCGTAACCTGCCAACCAAAGCGAGAACAAAACATAACATCAAACGAATCGACCGATT
GTTAGGTAATCGTCACCTCCACAAAGAGCGACTCGCTGTATACCGTTGGCATGCTAGCTTTATCTGTTCG
GGCAATACGATGCCCATTGTACTTGTTGACTGGTCTGATATTCGTGAGCAAAAACGACTTATGGTATTGC
GAGCTTCAGTCGCACTACACGGTCGTTCTGTTACTCTTTATGAGAAAGCGTTCCCGCTTTCAGAGCAATG
TTCAAAGAAAGCTCATGACCAATTTCTAGCCGACCTTGCGAGCATTCTACCGAGTAACACCACACCGCTC
ATTGTCAGTGATGCTGGCTTTAAAGTGCCATGGTATAAATCCGTTGAGAAGCTGGGTTGGTACTGGTTAA
GTCGAGTAAGAGGAAAAGTACAATATGCAGACCTAGGAGCGGAAAACTGGAAACCTATCAGCAACTTACA
TGATATGTCATCTAGTCACTCAAAGACTTTAGGCTATAAGAGGCTGACTAAAAGCAATCCAATCTCATGC
CAAATTCTATTGTATAAATCTCGCTCTAAAGGCCGAAAAAATCAGCGCTCGACACGGACTCATTGTCACC
ACCCGTCACCTAAAATCTACTCAGCGTCGGCAAAGGAGCCATGGGTTCTAGCAACTAACTTACCTGTTGA
AATTCGAACACCCAAACAACTTGTTAATATCTATTCGAAGCGAATGCAGATTGAAGAAACCTTCCGAGAC
TTGAAAAGTCCTGCCTACGGACTAGGCCTACGCCATAGCCGAACGAGCAGCTCAGAGCGTTTTGATATCA
TGCTGCTAATCGCCCTGATGCTTCAACTAACATGTTGGCTTGCGGGCGTTCATGCTCAGAAACAAGGTTG
GGACAAGCACTTCCAGGCTAACACAGTCAGAAATCGAAACGTACTCTCAACAGTTCGCTTAGGCATGGAA
GTTTTGCGGCATTCTGGCTACACAATAACAAGGGAAGACTTACTCGTGGCTGCAACCCTACTAGCTCAAA
ATTTATTCACACATGGTTACGCTTTGGGGAAATTATGAGGGGATCTCTCAGGACACAACGTGGCTTTGTT
GAATAAATCGAACTTTTGCTGAGTTGAAGGATCAGATCACGCATCTTCCCGACAACGCAGACCGTTCCGT
GGCAAAGCAAAAGTTCAAAATCACCAACTGGTCCACCTACAACAAAGCTCTCATCAACCGTGGCTCCCTC
ACTTTCTGGCTGGATGATGGGGCGATTCAGGCCTGGTATGAGTCAGCAACACCTTCTTCACGAGGCAGAC
CTCTCGACGGAGTTCCACTGAGCGTCAGACCCCGTAGAAAAGATCAAAGGATCTTCTTGAGATCCTTTTT
TTCTGCGCGTAATCTGCTGCTTGCAAACAAAAAAACCACCGCTACCAGCGGTGGTTTGTTTGCCGGATCA
AGAGCTACCAACTCTTTTTCCGAAGGTAACTGGCTTCAGCAGAGCGCAGATACCAAATACTGTTCTTCTA
GTGTAGCCGTAGTTAGGCCACCACTTCAAGAACTCTGTAGCACCGCCTACATACCTCGCTCTGCTAATCC
TGTTACCAGTGGCTGCTGCCAGTGGCGATAAGTCGTGTCTTACCGGGTTGGACTCAAGACGATAGTTACC
GGATAAGGCGCAGCGGTCGGGCTGAACGGGGGGTTCGTGCACACAGCCCAGCTTGGAGCGAACGACCTAC
ACCGAACTGAGATACCTACAGCGTGAGCTATGAGAAAGCGCCACGCTTCCCGAAGGGAGAAAGGCGGACA
GGTATCCGGTAAGCGGCAGGGTCGGAACAGGAGAGCGCACGAGGGAGCTTCCAGGGGGAAACGCCTGGTA
TCTTTATAGTCCTGTCGGGTTTCGCCACCTCTGACTTGAGCGTCGATTTTTGTGATGCTCGTCAGGGGGG
CGGAGCCTATGGAAAAACGCCAGCAACGCGGCCTTTTTACGGTTCCTGGCCTTTTGCTGGCCTTTTGCTC
ACATGTTCTTTCCTGCGTTATCCCCTGATTCTGTGGATAACCGTATTACCGCCTTTGAGTGAGCTGATAC
CGCTCGCCGCAGCCGAACGACCGAGCGCAGCGAGTCAGTGAGCGAGGAAGCGGAAGAAGCTCGCACATTC
AGCAGCGTTTTTCAGCGCGTTTTCGATCAACGTTTCAATGTTGGTATCAACACCAGGTTTAACTTTGAAC
TTATCGGCACTGACGGTTACTGATTTTGAACTTTTGCTTTGCCACGGAACGGTCTGCGTTGTCGGGAAGA
TGCGTGATCTGATCCTTCAACTCAGCAAAAGTTCCCAATACGCAAACCGCCTCTCCCCGCGCGTTGGCCG
ATTCATTAATGCAGCTGGCACGACAGGTTTCCCGACTGGAAAGCGGGCAGTGAGCGCAACGCAATTAATG
TGAGTTAGCTCACTCATTAGGCACCCCAGGCTTTACACTTTATGCTTCCGGCTCGTATGTTGTGTGGAAT
TGTGAGCGGATAACAATTTCACACAGGAAACAGCTATGACCATGATTACGCCAAGCTTGCATGCCTGCAG
GTCGACTCTAGAGGATCCCCGGGTAC
Features (pLannotate 1.2.2; 22 found; start..end, strand, type, name):
     13..32      -  misc_feature   MCS (fragment): pUC18/19 multiple cloning site
     38..120     +  enhancer       CMV enhancer (fragment): human cytomegalovirus immediate early enhancer; contains an 18-bp deletion relative to the standard CMV enhancer
    192..209     -  promoter       CMV promoter (fragment): human cytomegalovirus (CMV) immediate early promoter
    272..323     +  promoter       CMVd2 promoter: truncated human cytomegalovirus (CMV) immediate early promoter that yields moderately reduced expression relative to the full-length promoter
    414..485     -  CDS            UL24_HHV11 (fragment): Experimental evidence at protein level: Swiss-Prot protein existence level 1. May participate in nuclear egress of viral particles. Plays a role in the dispersal of several host nucleolar proteins including NCL/nucleolin and NPM1. Since deletion of host NCL/nucleolin negatively impact on nuclear egress, UL24 supposedly acts on this process through its effect on host nucleoli. From Human herpesvirus 1 (strain 17) (HHV-1) (Human herpes simplex virus 1).
    555..1550    +  CDS            ΔTK: truncated herpes simplex virus thymidine kinase (Salomon et al., 1995) confers sensitivity to nucleoside analogs such as acyclovir or ganciclovir
   1662..1823    +  CDS            UL122 (fragment): VIE2_HCMVT - Experimental evidence at protein level: Swiss-Prot protein existence level 1. Stimulates viral early and late gene expression and thus play a crucial role in the regulation of productive infection. In addition, activates quiescent cells to reenter the cell cycle and upregulates several E2F-responsive genes, which are responsible for pushing the cell into S phase. In S-phase, inhibits cellular DNA synthesis and blocks further cell cycle progression. From Human cytomegalovirus (strain Towne) (HHV-5) (Human herpesvirus 5).
   1840..2130    +  CDS            CIC (fragment): CIC_HUMAN - Also known as KIAA0306. Experimental evidence at protein level: Swiss-Prot protein existence level 1. Transcriptional repressor which plays a role in development of the central nervous system (CNS). In concert with ATXN1 and ATXN1L, involved in brain development. From Homo sapiens (Human).
   2209..2262    +  CDS            3xFLAG (fragment): three tandem FLAG® epitope tags
   2266..2290    +  CDS            3xFLAG (fragment): three tandem FLAG® epitope tags
   2374..3165    +  CDS            neo: KKA2_KLEPN - Also known as kan, nptII. Experimental evidence at protein level: Swiss-Prot protein existence level 1. Resistance to kanamycin, neomycin, paromomycin, ribostamycin, butirosin and gentamicin B. From Klebsiella pneumoniae.
   3367..3384    +  CDS            Thy1.1 (fragment): mouse GPI-anchored cell surface glycoprotein of the immunoglobulin superfamily This allele of Thy1 is also known as CD90.1.
   3936..4092    +  CDS            lacZα (fragment): LacZα fragment of β-galactosidase; lacZ fragment
   4174..4989    -  CDS            KanR: aminoglycoside phosphotransferase; aph(3')-Ia; confers resistance to kanamycin in bacteria or G418 (Geneticin®) in eukaryotes
   5137..5206    -  ncRNA          RNA-OUT: Accession: RF00240 - RNA-OUT
   6512..6652    +  CDS            TRA2_ECOLX (fragment): Protein predicted: Swiss-Prot protein existence level 4. Required for transposition of transposon Tn903. From Escherichia coli.
   6707..7295    +  rep_origin     ori: high-copy-number ColE1/pMB1/pBR322/pUC origin of replication
   7664..7753    +  CDS            lacI (fragment): lac repressor; lacI; The lac repressor binds to the lac operator to inhibit transcription in E. coli. This inhibition can be relieved by adding lactose or isopropyl-β-D-thiogalactopyranoside (IPTG).
   7766..7787    +  protein_bind   CAP binding site: CAP binding activates transcription in the presence of cAMP. E. coli catabolite activator protein
   7802..7832    +  promoter       lac promoter: promoter for the E. coli lac operon
   7840..7856    +  protein_bind   lac operator: The lac repressor binds to the lac operator to inhibit transcription in E. coli. This inhibition can be relieved by adding lactose or isopropyl-β-D-thiogalactopyranoside (IPTG). lac repressor encoded by lacI
   7893..12      -  misc_feature   MCS (across the origin): pUC18/19 multiple cloning site
