[The description below was written by a language model from this plasmid's Addgene catalogue record and pLannotate feature annotations shown in this document.]
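Description:
pFETCh_CIC_iso1 is a homology-directed repair donor plasmid built on the pFETCh_Donor backbone and used in CRISPR epitope tagging to place a FLAG tag at the 3' end of the human CIC gene (isoform 1). It is maintained in E. coli as a high-copy plasmid through a ColE1/pUC-type origin and is selected with kanamycin by an aph(3')-Ia KanR gene. Remnants of a pUC-style lac promoter/operator, lacZα and multiple cloning site are also annotated in the backbone.

The payload is a promoterless tagging cassette flanked by CIC homology arms that were inserted by Gibson assembly. The feature table detects a fragment of CIC coding sequence immediately upstream of the 3xFLAG tag, consistent with a 5' arm that ends at the C terminus of the protein. This is followed by the neomycin phosphotransferase (neo) coding sequence. According to the catalogue entry the tag is 3XFLAG-P2A-NeoR, although the P2A element itself is not separately annotated. After correct integration, the endogenous CIC promoter would drive a single transcript, and the 2A peptide separates FLAG-tagged CIC from NeoR, so G418 resistance depends on in-frame insertion at an expressed locus. The downstream 3' arm is not annotated as a feature, as would be expected if it is noncoding genomic sequence.

Outside the arms, the table shows a truncated HSV thymidine kinase (ΔTK) coding sequence preceded by CMV enhancer/promoter fragments. ΔTK confers sensitivity to ganciclovir, so such a cassette could serve for counter-selection against random integration of the whole plasmid, though the record does not state this use. The associated publication describes tagging endogenous DNA-binding proteins so that ChIP-seq can be done with a standard FLAG antibody.
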