Addgene plasmid #135728: pFETCh_CIC_iso1
Purpose: Donor vector for 3' FLAG tag of human CIC_iso1
Depositing lab: Richard M. Myers. Depositing organization: HudsonAlpha Institute for Biotechnology. Publication: CETCh-seq: CRISPR epitope tagging ChIP-seq of DNA-binding proteins. Savic D, Partridge EC, Newberry KM, Smith SB, Meadows SK, Roberts BS, Mackiewicz M, Mendenhall EM, Myers RM. Genome Res. 2015 Sep 9. 10.1101/gr.193540.115 PubMed 26355004.
Backbone
  Vector backbone: pFETCh_Donor
  Vector type: CRISPR
Growth in bacteria
  Bacterial resistance: Kanamycin, 50 μg/mL
  Growth temperature: 37°C
  Growth strain: DH5alpha
  Copy number: High Copy
Gene/Insert
  Gene/Insert name: CIC_iso1 Homology arms
  Species: H. sapiens (human)
  Entrez Gene: CIC (a.k.a. MRD45)
  Tag / fusion protein: 3XFLAG-P2A-NeoR (C terminal on insert)
  Cloning method: Gibson Cloning
Terms and licenses: Academic/Nonprofit Terms; Industry Terms: Not Available to Industry
How to cite: pFETCh_CIC_iso1 was a gift from Richard M. Myers (Addgene plasmid # 135728 ; http://n2t.net/addgene:135728 ; RRID:Addgene_135728)
